>Addgene plasmid #45143 | pET29b_Qcat15 | depositor full sequence | sequence record 62804 | pET29b_Qcat15 sequence 6792 bps
TGGCGAATGGG
[124 nt withheld, positions 12-135]
C
[91 nt withheld, positions 137-227]
A
[49 nt withheld, positions 229-277]
CCTTTGACGTTGGAGTCCACGTTCTTT
[37 nt withheld, positions 305-341]
ACCCTATCTCGGTCTATTCTTTTGATTTATAAGGGATTTTGCCGATTTCGGCCTATTGGTTAAAAAATGA
GCTGATTTAACAAAAATTTAACGCGAATTTTAACAAAATATTAACGTTTACAATTTCAGGTGGCACTTTT
CGGGGAAATGTGCGCGGAACCCCTATTTGTTTATTTTTCTAAATACATTCAAATATGTATCCGCTCATGA
ATTAATTCTTAGAAAAACTCATCGAGCATCAAATGAAACTGCAATTTATTCATATCAGGATTATCAATAC
CATATTTTTGAAAAAGCCGTTTCTGTAATGAAGGAGAAAACTCACCGAGGCAGTTCCATAGGATGGCAAG
ATCCTGGTATCGGTCTGCGATTCCGACTCGTCCAACATCAATACAACCTATTAATTTCCCCTCGTCAAAA
ATAAGGTTATCAAGTGAGAAATCACCATGAGTGACGACTGAATCCGGTGAGAATGGCAAAAGTTTATGCA
TTTCTTTCCAGACTTGTTCAACAGGCCAGCCATTACGCTCGTCATCAAAATCACTCGCATCAACCAAACC
GTTATTCATTCGTGATTGCGCCTGAGCGAGACGAAATACGCGATCGCTGTTAAAAGGACAATTACAAACA
GGAATCGAATGCAACCGGCGCAGGAACACTGCCAGCGCATCAACAATATTTTCACCTGAATCAGGATATT
CTTCTAATACCTGGAATGCTGTTTTCCCGGGGATCGCAGTGGTGAGTAACCATGCATCATCAGGAGTACG
GATAAAATGCTTGATGGTCGGAAGAGGCATAAATTCCGTCAGCCAGTTTAGTCTGACCATCTCATCTGTA
ACATCATTGGCAACGCTACCTTTGCCATGTTTCAGAAACAACTCTGGCGCATCGGGCTTCCCATACAATC
GATAGATTGTCGCACCTGATTGCCCGACATTATCGCGAGCCCATTTATACCCATATAAATCAGCATCCAT
GTTGGAATTTAATCGCGGCCTAGAGCAAGACGTTTCCCGTTGAATATGGCTCATAACACCCCTTGTATTA
CTGTTTATGTAAGCAGACAGTTTTATTGTTCATGACCAAAATCCCTTAACGTGAGTTTTCGTTCCACTGA
GCGTCAGACCCCGTAGAAAAGATCAAAGGATCTTCTTGAGATCCTTTTTTTCTGCGCGTAATCTGCTGCT
TGCAAACAAAAAAACCACCGCTACCAGCGGTGGTTTGTTTGCCGGATCAAGAGCTACCAACTCTTTTTCC
GAAGGTAACTGGCTTCAGCAGAGCGCAGATACCAAATACTGTCCTTCTAGTGTAGCCGTAGTTAGGCCAC
CACTTCAAGAACTCTGTAGCACCGCCTACATACCTCGCTCTGCTAATCCTGTTACCAGTGGCTGCTGCCA
GTGGCGATAAGTCGTGTCTTACCGGGTTGGACTCAAGACGATAGTTACCGGATAAGGCGCAGCGGTCGGG
CTGAACGGGGGGTTCGTGCACACAGCCCAGCTTGGAGCGAACGACCTACACCGAACTGAGATACCTACAG
CGTGAGCTATGAGAAAGCGCCACGCTTCCCGAAGGGAGAAAGGCGGACAGGTATCCGGTAAGCGGCAGGG
TCGGAACAGGAGAGCGCACGAGGGAGCTTCCAGGGGGAAACGCCTGGTATCTTTATAGTCCTGTCGGGTT
TCGCCACCTCTGACTTGAGCGTCGATTTTTGTGATGCTCGTCAGGGGGGCGGAGCCTATGGAAAAACGCC
AGCAACGCGGCCTTTTTACGGTTCCTGGCCTTTTGCTGGCCTTTTGCTCACATGTTCTTTCCTGCGTTAT
CCCCTGATTCTGTGGATAACCGTATTACCGCCTTTGAGTGAGCTGATACCGCTCGCCGCAGCCGAACGAC
CGAGCGCAGCGAGTCAGTGAGCGAGGAAGCGGAAGAGCGCCTGATGCGGTATTTTCTCCTTACGCATCTG
TGCGGTATTTCACACCGCATATATGGTGCACTCTCAGTACAATCTGCTCTGATGCCGCATAGTTAAGCCA
GTATACACTCCGCTATCGCTACGTGACTGGGTCATGGCTGCGCCCCGACACCCGCCAACACCCGCTGACG
CGCCCTGACGGGCTTGTCTGCTCCCGGCATCCGCTTACAGACAAGCTGTGACCGTCTCCGGGAGCTGCAT
GTGTCAGAGGTTTTCACCGTCATCACCGAAACGCGCGAGGCAGCTGCGGTAAAGCTCATCAGCGTGGTCG
TGAAGCGATTCACAGATGTCTGCCTGTTCATCCGCGTCCAGCTCGTTGAGTTTCTCCAGAAGCGTTAATG
TCTGGCTTCTGATAAAGCGGGCCATGTTAAGGGCGGTTTTTTCCTGTTTGGTCACTGATGCCTCCGTGTA
AGGGGGATTTCTGTTCATGGGGGTAATGATACCGATGAAACGAGAGAGGATGCTCACGATACGGGTTACT
GATGATGAACATGCCCGGTTACTGGAACGTTGTGAGGGTAAACAACTGGCGGTATGGATGCGGCGGGACC
AGAGAAAAATCACTCAGGGTCAATGCCAGCGCTTCGTTAATACAGATGTAGGTGTTCCACAGGGTAGCCA
GCAGCATCCTGCGATGCAGATCCGGAACATAATGGTGCAGGGCGCTGACTTCCGCGTTTCCAGACTTTAC
GAAACACGGAAACCGAAGACCATTCATGTTGTTGCTCAGGTCGCAGACGTTTTGCAGCAGCAGTCGCTTC
ACGTTCGCTCGCGTATCGGTGATTCATTCTGCTAACCAGTAAGGCAACCCCGCCAGCCTAGCCGGGTCCT
CAACGACAGGAGCACGATCATGCGCACCCGTGGGGCCGCCATGCCGGCGATAATGGCCTGCTTCTCGCCG
AAACGTTTGGTGGCGGGACCAGTGACGAAGGCTTGAGCGAGGGCGTGCAAGATTCCGAATACCGCAAGCG
ACAGGCCGATCATCGTCGCGCTCCAGCGAAAGCGGTCCTCGCCGAAAATGACCCAGAGCGCTGCCGGCAC
CTGTCCTACGAGTTGCATGATAAAGAAGACAGTCATAAGTGCGGCGACGATAGTCATGCCCCGCGCCCAC
CGGAAGGAGCTGACTGGGTTGAAGGCTCTCAAGGGCATCGGTCGAGATCCCGGTGCCTAATGAGTGAGCT
AACTTACATTAATTGCGTTGCGCTCACTGCCCGCTTTCCAGTCGGGAAACCTGTCGTGCCAGCTGCATTA
ATGAATCGGCCAACGCGCGGGGAGAGGCGGTTTGCGTATTGGGCGCCAGGGTGGTTTTTCTTTTCACCAG
TGAGACGGGCAACAGCTGATTGCCCTTCACCGCCTGGCCCTGAGAGAGTTGCAGCAAGCGGTCCACGCTG
GTTTGCCCCAGCAGGCGAAAATCCTGTTTGATGGTGGTTAACGGCGGGATATAACATGAGCTGTCTTCGG
TATCGTCGTATCCCACTACCGAGATGTCCGCACCAACGCGCAGCCCGGACTCGGTAATGGCGCGCATTGC
GCCCAGCGCCATCTGATCGTTGGCAACCAGCATCGCAGTGGGAACGATGCCCTCATTCAGCATTTGCATG
GTTTGTTGAAAACCGGACATGGCACTCCAGTCGCCTTCCCGTTCCGCTATCGGCTGAATTTGATTGCGAG
TGAGATATTTATGCCAGCCAGCCAGACGCAGACGCGCCGAGACAGAACTTAATGGGCCCGCTAACAGCGC
GATTTGCTGGTGACCCAATGCGACCAGATGCTCCACGCCCAGTCGCGTACCGTCTTCATGGGAGAAAATA
ATACTGTTGATGGGTGTCTGGTCAGAGACATCAAGAAATAACGCCGGAACATTAGTGCAGGCAGCTTCCA
CAGCAATGGCATCCTGGTCATCCAGCGGATAGTTAATGATCAGCCCACTGACGCGTTGCGCGAGAAGATT
GTGCACCGCCGCTTTACAGGCTTCGACGCCGCTTCGTTCTACCATCGACACCACCACGCTGGCACCCAGT
TGATCGGCGCGAGATTTAATCGCCGCGACAATTTGCGACGGCGCGTGCAGGGCCAGACTGGAGGTGGCAA
CGCCAATCAGCAACGACTGTTTGCCCGCCAGTTGTTGTGCCACGCGGTTGGGAATGTAATTCAGCTCCGC
CATCGCCGCTTCCACTTTTTCCCGCGTTTTCGCAGAAACGTGGCTGGCCTGGTTCACCACGCGGGAAACG
GTCTGATAAGAGACACCGGCATACTCTGCGACATCGTATAACGTTACTGGTTTCACATTCACCACCCTGA
ATTGACTCTCTTCCGGGCGCTATCATGCCATACCGCGAAAGGTTTTGCGCCATTCGATGGTGTCCGGGAT
CTCGACGCTCTCCCTTATGCGACTCCTGCATTAGGAAGCAGCCCAGTAGTAGGTTGAGGCCGTTGAGCAC
CGCCGCCGCAAGGAATGGTGCATGCAAGGAGATGGCGCCCAACAGTCCCCCGGCCACGGGGCCTGCCACC
ATACCCACGCCGAAACAAGCGCTCATGAGCCCGAAGTGGCGAGCCCGATCTTCCCCATCGGTGATGTCGG
CGATATAGGCGCCAGCAACCGCACCTGTGGCGCCGGTGATGCCGGCCACGATGCGTCCGGCGTAGAGGAT
CGAGATCGATCTCGATCCCGCGAAATTAATACGACTCACTATAGGGGAATTGTGAGCGGATAACAATTCC
CCTCTAGAAATAATTTTGTTTAACTTTAAGAAGGAGATATACATATGAAAGAAACCGCTGCTGCTAAATT
CGAACGCCAGCACATGGACAGCCCAGATCTGGGTACCCTGGTGCCACGCGGTTCCATGGCGATATCGGAT
CGGGAAGGCGTGAATGATAATGAAGAAGGCTTTTTCTCGGCTCGTGGTCAAGGCATCGTGCTGAATGAAC
CGTCAGTTGTGGCAATCCGCAACCTGGCTGAAGGCGTTCCGCGTATTATCGCGGGTAACATTATCAATTT
TAGTCGCCAGATCCTGACCAATATTATCCAATCCGAAGATCGTGCGGCCGCAGATGAATGGGACGAACGT
CTGGCGGGCCATCAGACCATCCGCAGTGAAGATGACCCGCAGGCCCAAGAACTGGCTGCGCTGATTGCAG
ACAAACAGCTGCTGAACGAATTTCCGGAACTGAAGGATCTGACCGAACACCAACGTCTGGCGGGCATTAC
GGTGCCGGATCGCGAAGCTCTGGAATGGGGTACCACGGGTGCAGGTCTGCGTGAAATCACCCTGGAAGCA
GCACGCGGCGCTCAGCTGTTTGTGACCCGTGTGAGTGTTTCCATTTTCGGTCGCGCCACGCCGGTTGAAC
TGGATTTCTCACAAGTTGAAAAGTCGGACGTCCTGTTTAACTTCAATAAGGATGGCAGCGTGGTTGTCCT
GGGTTATACCGATCGTTTTGAAGAAGAAGGCATCTTCAACCGCGAAACGGGTCAGAGCTTCCTGGATAAT
ATTCTGTCTCGTATCGAAGGCGTCCCGGAAAGCAATATTTCTCGTACCTTTCTGGATACGCGCGTGGACG
CCGGTTTCGCAATTACCAAAGCCGAAATCACGCTGGACTATCAGCTGAAGGGCTACGCCGGTGATACCGC
AACCACGAGTGAAATTAAACTGCTGGCAGATGACATCGTTCCGTCCCGCACGGAAGTCTATCCGATTGGC
ATCGAACCGAAATACTCAGATGTCGGTCTGGTGACCCCGCTGCGTGCAGTGGACCTGATTTCAAACGTTG
CAGGTGATCGTCTGCTGGCATCGGCTGCACAGGAAAATGAACCGTTTTGGCGTTCTCTGGTTAACACCTA
TCAAGAAATCCTGAAAAATCTGGCGCTGCTGCTGGATAGCGTGGCTAACGATAAGGCGGACGGCATTGGT
TCTCTGCTGCCGGCAGCACGCGCCCTGCAGCTGGGCATTGAAGCAAGCAACATCAATCCGAAAGTTCTGG
AACAAAGTGCCGAATCCGTCCCGGAATACGGCAAGGCAGTGATTACCGGTGATGTTACGCAGATCGACCT
GCCGCGTTTTAATGATGGTGACTTCCTGCGCGTTTTTCTGTTCGGCGCAAAAACCACGGGTATTTCAGTC
TCGACCCGTACGGTGCAGGCTGCACTGGACATCGCGCGTGTGGCAGCACTGGCTGAAGCGCGTGGCGATA
TTTCAGAATTTGCTCCGCGTGCGCTGCTGCCGCTGGTCGAAGAAAAAGCTTCGGAAGTGGATGAAGCGCT
GCAGCGCATTGGTATCTTCCAAGATCTGGTGGACCGTCTGTACACCAGCTCTTGGCGCCTCGAGCACCAC
CACCACCACCACTGAGATCCGGCTGCTAACAAAGCCCGAAAGGAAGCTGAGTTGGCTGCTGCCACCGCTG
AGCAATAACTAGCATAACCCCTTGGGGCCTCTAAACGGGTCTTGAGGGGTTTTTTGCTGAAAGGAGGAAC
TATATCCGGAT
Features (pLannotate 1.2.2; 24 found; start..end, strand, type, name):
     12..467     +  rep_origin     f1 ori (sequence partly withheld): f1 bacteriophage origin of replication; arrow indicates direction of (+) strand synthesis
    494..551     +  promoter       AmpR promoter (fragment): bla
    560..1375    -  CDS            KanR: aminoglycoside phosphotransferase; aph(3')-Ia; confers resistance to kanamycin in bacteria or G418 (Geneticin®) in eukaryotes
   1497..2085    +  rep_origin     ori: high-copy-number ColE1/pMB1/pBR322/pUC origin of replication
   2271..2413    -  misc_feature   bom: basis of mobility region from pBR322
   2515..2706    -  CDS            rop: Rop protein, which maintains plasmids at low copy number; rop
   2723..3103    +  CDS            YPB1_ECOLX: Protein predicted: Swiss-Prot protein existence level 4. From Escherichia coli.
   3175..3466    -  CDS            TcR (fragment): tetracycline efflux protein; tet; confers resistance to tetracycline
   3481..3502    -  protein_bind   CAP binding site: CAP binding activates transcription in the presence of cAMP. E. coli catabolite activator protein
   3515..4597    -  CDS            lacI: lac repressor; lacI; The lac repressor binds to the lac operator to inhibit transcription in E. coli. This inhibition can be relieved by adding lactose or isopropyl-β-D-thiogalactopyranoside (IPTG).
   4598..4675    -  promoter       lacI promoter: lacI
   4683..4962    -  CDS            TcR (fragment): tetracycline efflux protein; tet; confers resistance to tetracycline
   4988..5006    +  promoter       T7 promoter: promoter for bacteriophage T7 RNA polymerase
   5007..5031    +  protein_bind   lac operator: The lac repressor binds to the lac operator to inhibit transcription in E. coli. This inhibition can be relieved by adding lactose or isopropyl-β-D-thiogalactopyranoside (IPTG). lac repressor encoded by lacI
   5046..5068    +  RBS            RBS: efficient ribosome binding site from bacteriophage T7 gene 10 (Olins and Rangwala, 1989)
   5079..5123    +  CDS            S-Tag: affinity and epitope tag derived from pancreatic ribonuclease A
   5376..5456    +  CDS            mtlD (fragment): MTLD_ECOLI - Experimental evidence at protein level: Swiss-Prot protein existence level 1. From Escherichia coli (strain K12).
   5619..5687    +  CDS            nusG (fragment): NUSG_ECO57 - Experimental evidence at protein level: Swiss-Prot protein existence level 1. Participates in transcription elongation, termination and antitermination. In the absence of Rho, increases the rate of transcription elongation by the RNA polymerase (RNAP), probably by partially suppressing pausing. In the presence of Rho, modulates most Rho-dependent termination events by interacting with the RNAP to render the complex more susceptible to the termination activity of Rho. May be required to overcome a kinetic limitation of Rho to function at certain terminators. Also involved in riboso
   5745..5813    +  CDS            prlC (fragment): OPDA_SALTY - Also known as opdA, optA. Experimental evidence at protein level: Swiss-Prot protein existence level 1. May play a specific role in the degradation of signal peptides after they are released from precursor forms of secreted proteins. Can cleave N-acetyl-L-Ala(4). From Salmonella typhimurium (strain LT2 / SGSC1412 / ATCC 700720).
   5919..5990    +  CDS            osmY (fragment): OSMY_ECOLI - Experimental evidence at protein level: Swiss-Prot protein existence level 1. From Escherichia coli (strain K12).
   6192..6284    +  CDS            pepQ (fragment): PEPQ_ECOLI - Experimental evidence at protein level: Swiss-Prot protein existence level 1. Splits dipeptides with a prolyl residue in the C-terminal position and a polar or nonpolar amino acid at the N-terminal position. With much lower efficiency, also catalyzes the stereoselective hydrolysis of a wide variety of organophosphate triesters and organophosphonate diesters. Is able to hydrolyze the organophosphorus insecticide paraoxon and the p-nitrophenyl analogs of the nerve agents GB (sarin), GD (soman), GF, Vx and rVX. From Escherichia coli (strain K12). Can be utilized for the kinetic resol
   6636..6653    +  CDS            9xHis (fragment): 9xHis affinity tag
   6663..6712    +  CDS            SET1 (fragment): solubility-enhancement tag derived from T7 phage gene 10B
   6720..6767    +  terminator     T7 terminator: transcription terminator for bacteriophage T7 RNA polymerase
