[The description below was written by a language model from this plasmid's Addgene catalogue record and pLannotate feature annotations shown in this document.]
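Description:
pET29b_Qcat15 is a bacterial expression plasmid of 6,792 bp built on the pET29b backbone. It carries a 1,581 bp synthetic insert named E-coli-pathways-QconCAT15 (Qcat15). The plasmid is selected with kanamycin through an aph(3')-Ia resistance gene and replicates from a ColE1/pMB1-type origin. The annotation also finds the pBR322-derived bom and rop elements, an f1 phage origin, and short remnants of the tetracycline resistance gene that are backbone relics rather than functional markers. The catalogue lists the plasmid as high copy, although rop is normally associated with reduced copy number.

Expression is driven by a T7 promoter followed directly by a lac operator and the T7 gene 10 ribosome binding site. A lacI gene on the plasmid supplies the repressor. Transcription therefore depends on T7 RNA polymerase, as provided by a DE3 lysogen such as the listed BL21 DE3 strain, and can be induced with IPTG. A T7 terminator closes the unit. The reading frame begins with the backbone S-Tag and ends with a C-terminal 6xHis tag, which the annotation software picks up as a fragment of a longer His tag. The short "SET1" hit after the His tag is probably an incidental match within the vector sequence.

Within the insert, the annotation detects only brief fragments matching bacterial proteins: mtlD, nusG, prlC/opdA, osmY and pepQ. This pattern fits a QconCAT design, an artificial protein made of concatenated signature peptides from many target proteins. The full peptide list is not given in the record. According to the associated publication title, the construct is part of a targeted proteomics toolkit for high-throughput absolute quantification of E. coli proteins. The purified concatamer would typically serve as the source of peptide standards for mass spectrometry.
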