Addgene plasmid #45143: pET29b_Qcat15
Depositing lab: Christopher Petzold. Depositing organization: Lawrence Berkeley National Laboratory. Publication: A targeted proteomics toolkit for High-throughput absolute quantification of Escherichia coli proteins. Batth TS, Singh P, Ramakrishnan VR, Sousa MM, Chan LJ, Tran HM, Luning EG, Pan EH, Vuu KM, Keasling JD, Adams PD, Petzold CJ. Metab Eng. 2014 Sep 6. pii: S1096-7176(14)00114-1. doi: 10.1016/j.ymben.2014.08.004. PubMed 25205128.
Backbone
  Vector backbone: pET29b
  Backbone manufacturer: Genscript
  Backbone size w/o insert (bp): 5211
  Total vector size (bp): 6792
  Vector type: Bacterial Expression
Growth in bacteria
  Bacterial resistance: Kanamycin, 50 μg/mL
  Growth temperature: 37°C
  Growth strain: BL21 DE3
  Copy number: High Copy
Gene/Insert
  Gene/Insert name: E-coli-pathways-QconCAT15 (alt name: Qcat15)
  Species: Synthetic
  Insert size (bp): 1581
  Promoter: T7
  Tag / fusion protein: 6XHis (C terminal on insert)
  Cloning method: Restriction Enzyme; 5′ cloning site BamHI (destroyed during cloning); 3′ cloning site XhoI (not destroyed)
  Sequencing primers: 5′ GATCCCGCGAAATTAATACGACTCACTA; 3′ GGTGGTGGTGGTGCTCGA
Terms and licenses: Academic/Nonprofit Terms; Industry Terms: Not Available to Industry
How to cite: pET29b_Qcat15 was a gift from Christopher Petzold (Addgene plasmid # 45143 ; http://n2t.net/addgene:45143 ; RRID:Addgene_45143)
