>Addgene plasmid #45143 | pET29b_Qcat15 | addgene partial sequence | sequence record 76107 | T7term 5'-GCTAGTTATTGCTCAGCGG-3'
TTCGGGCTTTGTTAGCAGCCGGATCTCAGTGGTGGTGGTGGTGGTGCTCGAGGCGCCAAGAGCTGGTGTA
CAGACGGTCCACCAGATCTTGGAAGATACCAATGCGCTGCAGCGCTTCATCCACTTCCGAAGCTTTTTCT
TCGACCAGCGGCAGCAGCGCACGCGGAGCAAATTCTGAAATATCGCCACGCGCTTCAGCCAGTGCTGCCA
CACGCGCGATGTCCAGTGCAGCCTGCACCGTACGGGTCGAGACTGAAATACCCGTGGTTTTTGCGCCGAA
CAGAAAAACGCGCAGGAAGTCACCATCATTAAAACGCGGCAGGTCGATCTGCGTAACATCACCGGTAATC
ACTGCCTTGCCGTATTCCGGGACGGATTCGGCACTTTGTTCCAGAACTTTCGGATTGATGTTGCTTGCTT
CAATGCCCAGCTGCAGGGCGCGTGCTGCCGGCAGCAGAGAACCAATGCCGTCCGCCTTATCGTTAGCCAC
GCTATCCAGCAGCAGCGCCAGATTTTTCAGGATTTCTTGATAGGTGTTAACCAGAGAACGCCAAAACGGT
TCATTTTCCTGTGCAGCCGATGCCAGCAGACGATCACCTGCAACGTTTGAAATCAGGTCCACTGCACGCA
GCGGGGTCACCAGACCGACATCTGAGTATTTCGGTTCGATGCCAATCGGATAGACTTCCGTGCGGGACGG
AACGATGTCATCTGCCAGCAGTTTAATTTCACTCGTGGTTGCGGTATCACCGGCGTAGCCCTTCAGCTGA
TAGTCCAGCGTGATTTCGGCTTTGGTAATTGCGAAACCGGCGTCCACGCGCGTATCCAGAAAGGTACGAG
AAATATTGCTTTCCGGGACGCCTTCGATACGAGACAGAATATTATCCAGG
