>Addgene plasmid #45143 | pET29b_Qcat15 | addgene partial sequence | sequence record 76808 | pBRrevBam 5'-GGTGATGTCGGCGATATAGG-3'
GGCCACGATGCGTCCGGCGTAGAGGATCGAGATCGATCTCGATCCCGCGAAATTAATACGACTCACTATA
GGGGAATTGTGAGCGGATAACAATTCCCCTCTAGAAATAATTTTGTTTAACTTTAAGAAGGAGATATACA
TATGAAAGAAACCGCTGCTGCTAAATTCGAACGCCAGCACATGGACAGCCCAGATCTGGGTACCCTGGTG
CCACGCGGTTCCATGGCGATATCGGATCGGGAAGGCGTGAATGATAATGAAGAAGGCTTTTTCTCGGCTC
GTGGTCAAGGCATCGTGCTGAATGAACCGTCAGTTGTGGCAATCCGCAACCTGGCTGAAGGCGTTCCGCG
TATTATCGCGGGTAACATTATCAATTTTAGTCGCCAGATCCTGACCAATATTATCCAATCCGAAGATCGT
GCGGCCGCAGATGAATGGGACGAACGTCTGGCGGGCCATCAGACCATCCGCAGTGAAGATGACCCGCAGG
CCCAAGAACTGGCTGCGCTGATTGCAGACAAACAGCTGCTGAACGAATTTCCGGAACTGAAGGATCTGAC
CGAACACCAACGTCTGGCGGGCATTACGGTGCCGGATCGCGAAGCTCTGGAATGGGGTACCACGGGTGCA
GGTCTGCGTGAAATCACCCTGGAAGCAGCACGCGGCGCTCAGCTGTTTGTGACCCGTGTGAGTGTTTCCA
TTTTCGGTCGCGCCACGCCGGTTGAACTGGATTTCTCACAAGTTGAAAAGTCGGACGTCCTGTTTAACTT
CAATAAGGATGGCAGCGTGGTTGTCCTGGGTTATACCGATCGTTTTGAAGAAGA
